Addgene plasmid #198297: pAWP78-PVCpnf_pvc13-FLAG
Purpose: Produces PVCs retargeted with FLAG tag
Depositing lab: Feng Zhang. Depositing organization: Broad Institute. Publication: Programmable protein delivery with a bacterial contractile injection system. Kreitz J, Friedrich MJ, Guru A, Lash B, Saito M, Macrae RK, Zhang F. Nature. 2023 Apr;616(7956):357-364. doi: 10.1038/s41586-023-05870-7. Epub 2023 Mar 29. PubMed 36991127.
Backbone
  Vector backbone: pAWP78
  Vector type: Bacterial Expression
Growth in bacteria
  Bacterial resistance: Kanamycin, 50 μg/mL
  Growth temperature: 37°C
  Growth strain: DH5alpha
  Copy number: Low Copy
Gene/Insert
  Gene/Insert name: PVCpnf_pvc13-FLAG
  Species: Photorhabdus asymbiotica
  Cloning method: Gibson Cloning
Terms and licenses: Academic/Nonprofit Terms; Industry Terms: Not Available to Industry
How to cite: pAWP78-PVCpnf_pvc13-FLAG was a gift from Feng Zhang (Addgene plasmid # 198297 ; http://n2t.net/addgene:198297 ; RRID:Addgene_198297)
