[The description below was written by a language model from this plasmid's Addgene catalogue record and pLannotate feature annotations shown in this document.]
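Description:
pAWP78-PVCpnf_pvc13-FLAG is a bacterial expression plasmid of about 25 kb, built on the pAWP78 backbone, that carries the Photorhabdus asymbiotica PVCpnf locus with a FLAG epitope engineered into pvc13. Photorhabdus virulence cassettes (PVCs) are extracellular contractile injection systems, syringe-like particles related to phage tails. Pvc13 is generally described as the tail fibre that mediates target-cell recognition. According to the record, the plasmid produces PVC particles "retargeted" with a FLAG tag, so the epitope presumably stands in for the native binding region of the tail fibre. The exact site and nature of the modification are not stated.

The backbone is a broad-host-range IncP-type replicon. The annotation finds oriV together with trfA, whose product binds and activates oriV, plus oriT and traJ, which allow conjugative mobilisation when transfer functions are supplied by a helper. A ColE1/pUC-type origin is also annotated, although the catalogue lists the plasmid as low copy. Selection is by kanamycin through an aph(3')-Ia gene that spans the sequence numbering origin, and a short tetR fragment appears to be a backbone remnant.

The automated feature table does not annotate the roughly 20 kb between the ColE1 origin and KanR, which presumably holds the PVC structural genes. The only hit there is a short match called as a fragment of a 5xFLAG tag, consistent with a single FLAG insertion. The promoter driving the PVC operon and the individual pvc genes present are not stated in the record. The insert was assembled by Gibson cloning, and the construct belongs to work on programmable protein delivery using these injection systems.
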