Features (pLannotate 1.2.2; 8 found; start..end, strand, type, name):
    251..403     -  CDS            tetR (fragment): TETR1_ECOLX - Experimental evidence at protein level: Swiss-Prot protein existence level 1. TetR is the repressor of the tetracycline resistance element; its N-terminal region forms a helix-turn-helix structure and binds DNA. Binding of tetracycline to TetR reduces the repressor affinity for the tetracycline resistance gene (tetA) promoter operator sites. From Escherichia coli.
    423..1571    -  CDS            trfA: trans-acting replication protein that binds to and activates oriV
   1843..2214    -  CDS            traJ: oriT-recognizing protein; traJ
   2247..2356    -  oriT           oriT: incP origin of transfer
   2502..3209    +  rep_origin     oriV: incP origin of replication
   3448..4036    +  rep_origin     ori: high-copy-number ColE1/pMB1/pBR322/pUC origin of replication
  18993..19017   +  CDS            5xFLAG (fragment): five tandem FLAG® epitope tags
  24458..119     -  CDS            KanR (across the origin): aminoglycoside phosphotransferase; aph(3')-Ia; confers resistance to kanamycin in bacteria or G418 (Geneticin®) in eukaryotes
>Addgene plasmid #198297 | pAWP78-PVCpnf_pvc13-FLAG | addgene full sequence | sequence record 388681 | Addgene NGS Result
ATTGTCGCACCTGATTGCCCGACATTATCGCGAGCCCATTTATACCCATATAAATCAGCATCCATGTTGG
AATTTAATCGCGGCCTCGAGCAAGACGTTTCCCGTTGAATATGGCTCATAACACCCCTTGTATTACTGTT
TATGTAAGCAGACAGTTTTATTGTTCATGATGATATATTTTTATCTTGTGCAATGTAACATCAGAGATTT
TGAGACACAACGTGGCTTTCGACTTCCGGCAAGCTATACGCGCCCTAGAATTGTCAATTTTAATCCTCTG
TTTATCGGCAGTTCGTAGAGCGCGCCGTGCGTCCCGAGCGATACTGAGCGAAGCAAGTGCGTCGAGCAGT
GCCCGCTTGTTCCTGAAATGCCAGTAAAGCGCTGGCTGCTGAACCCCCAGCCGGAACTGACCCCACAAGG
CCCTAGCGTTTGCAATGCACCAGGTCATCATTGACCCAGGCGTGTTCCACCAGGCCGCTGCCTCGCAACT
CTTCGCAGGCTTCGCCGACCTGCTCGCGCCACTTCTTCACGCGGGTGGAATCCGATCCGCACATGAGGCG
GAAGGTTTCCAGCTTGAGCGGGTACGGCTCCCGGTGCGAGCTGAAATAGTCGAACATCCGTCGGGCCGTC
GGCGACAGCTTGCGGTACTTCTCCCATATGAATTTCGTGTAGTGGTCGCCAGCAAACAGCACGACGATTT
CCTCGTCGATCAGGACCTGGCAACGGGACGTTTTCTTGCCACGGTCCAGGACGCGGAAGCGGTGCAGCAG
CGACACCGATTCCAGGTGCCCAACGCGGTCGGACGTGAAGCCCATCGCCGTCGCCTGTAGGCGCGACAGG
CATTCCTCGGCCTTCGTGTAATACCGGCCATTGATCGACCAGCCCAGGTCCTGGCAAAGCTCGTAGAACG
TGAAGGTGATCGGCTCGCCGATAGGGGTGCGCTTCGCGTACTCCAACACCTGCTGCCACACCAGTTCGTC
ATCGTCGGCCCGCAGCTCGACGCCGGTGTAGGTGATCTTCACGTCCTTGTTGACGTGGAAAATGACCTTG
TTTTGCAGCGCCTCGCGCGGGATTTTCTTGTTGCGCGTGGTGAACAGGGCAGAGCGGGCCGTGTCGTTTG
GCATCGCTCGCATCGTGTCCGGCCACGGCGCAATATCGAACAAGGAAAGCTGCATTTCCTTGATCTGCTG
CTTCGTGTGTTTCAGCAACGCGGCCTGCTTGGCCTCGCTGACCTGTTTTGCCAGGTCCTCGCCGGCGGTT
TTTCGCTTCTTGGTCGTCATAGTTCCTCGCGTGTCGATGGTCATCGACTTCGCCAAACCTGCCGCCTCCT
GTTCGAGACGACGCGAACGCTCCACGGCGGCCGATGGCGCGGGCAGGGCAGGGGGAGCCAGTTGCACGCT
GTCGCGCTCGATCTTGGCCGTAGCTTGCTGGACCATCGAGCCGACGGACTGGAAGGTTTCGCGGGGCGCA
CGCATGACGGTGCGGCTTGCGATGGTTTCGGCATCCTCGGCGGAAAACCCCGCGTCGATCAGTTCTTGCC
TGTATGCCTTCCGGTCAAACGTCCGATTCATTCACCCTCCTTGCGGGATTGCCCCGACTCACGCCGGGGC
AATGTGCCCTTATTCCTGATTTGACCCGCCTGGTGCCTTGGTGTCCAGATAATCCACCTTATCGGCAATG
AAGTCGGTCCCGTAGACCGTCTGGCCGTCCTTCTCGTACTTGGTATTCCGAATCTTGCCCTGCACGAATA
CCAGCTCCGCGAAGTCGCTCTTCTTGATGGAGCGCATGGGGACGTGCTTGGCAATCACGCGCACCCCCCG
GCCGTTTTAGCGGCTAAAAAAGTCATGGCTCTGCCCTCGGGCGGACCACGCCCATCATGACCTTGCCAAG
CTCGTCCTGCTTCTCTTCGATCTTCGCCAGCAGGGCGAGGATCGTGGCATCACCGAACCGCGCCGTGCGC
GGGTCGTCGGTGAGCCAGAGTTTCAGCAGGCCGCCCAGGCGGCCCAGGTCGCCATTGATGCGGGCCAGCT
CGCGGACGTGCTCATAGTCCACGACGCCCGTGATTTTGTAGCCCTGGCCGACGGCCAGCAGGTAGGCCTA
CAGGCTCATGCCGGCCGCCGCCGCCTTTTCCTCAATCGCTCTTCGTTCGTCTGGAAGGCAGTACACCTTG
ATAGGTGGGCTGCCCTTCCTGGTTGGCTTGGTTTCATCAGCCATCCGCTTGCCCTCATCTGTTACGCCGG
CGGTAGCCGGCCAGCCTCGCAGAGCAGGATTCCCGTTGAGCACCGCCAGGTGCGAATAAGGGACAGTGAA
GAAGGAACACCCGCTCGCGGGTGGGCCTACTTCACCTATCCTGCCCGGCTGACGCCGTTGGATACACCAA
GGAAAGTCTACACGAACCCTTTGGCAAAATCCTGTATATCGTGCGAAAAAGGATGGATATACCGAAAAAA
TCGCTATAATGACCCCGAAGCAGGGTTATGCAGCGGAAAAGATCCGTCGACCCTTTCCGACGCTCACCGG
GCTGGTTGCCCTCGCCGCTGGGCTGGCGGCCGTCTATGGCCCTGCAAACGCGCCAGAAACGCCGTCGAAG
CCGTGTGCGAGACACCGCGGCCGCCGGCGTTGTGGATACCTCGCGGAAAACTTGGCCCTCACTGACAGAT
GAGGGGCGGACGTTGACACTTGAGGGGCCGACTCACCCGGCGCGGCGTTGACAGATGAGGGGCAGGCTCG
ATTTCGGCCGGCGACGTGGAGCTGGCCAGCCTCGCAAATCGGCGAAAACGCCTGATTTTACGCGAGTTTT
CCACAGATGATGTGGACAAGCCTGGGGATAAGTGCCCTGCGGTATTGACACTTGAGGGGCGCGACTACTG
ACAGATGAGGGGCGCGATCCTTGACACTTGAGGGGCAGAGTGCTGACAGATGAGGGGCGCACCTATTGAC
ATTTGAGGGGCTGTCCACAGGCAGAAAATCCAGCATTTGCAAGGGTTTCCGCCCGTTTTTCGGCCACCGC
TAACCTGTCTTTTAACCTGCTTTTAAACCAATATTTATAAACCTTGTTTTAACCAGGGCTGCGCCCTGTG
CGCGTGACCGCGCACGCCGAAGGGGGGTGCCCCCCCTTCTCGAACCCTCCCGGCCCGCTAACGCGGGCCT
CCCATCCCCCCAGGGGCTGCGCCCCTCGGCCGCGAACGGCCTCACCCCAAAAATGGCAGCCAAGCTGACC
CGCTAGGGACGTGAAGTCGATTCCTTCGATGGTTAGCAATCAAAGACTCAGAGTGCTGTCTGGAGCGTGA
ATCTAACGGTACGTATCTCGATTGCTCGGTCGCTATTCGCACTCTGCGAAAGTTCGTACCGCTCATTCAC
TAGGTTGCGAATCATGACCAAAATCCCTTAACGTGAGTTTTCGTTCCACTGAGCGTCAGACCCCGTAGAA
AAGATCAAAGGATCTTCTTGAGATCCTTTTTTTCTGCGCGTAATCTGCTGCTTGCAAACAAAAAAACCAC
CGCTACCAGCGGTGGTTTGTTTGCCGGATCAAGAGCTACCAACTCTTTTTCCGAAGGTAACTGGCTTCAG
CAGAGCGCAGATACCAAATACTGTTCTTCTAGTGTAGCCGTAGTTAGGCCACCACTTCAAGAACTCTGTA
GCACCGCCTACATACCTCGCTCTGCTAATCCTGTTACCAGTGGCTGCTGCCAGTGGCGATAAGTCGTGTC
TTACCGGGTTGGACTCAAGACGATAGTTACCGGATAAGGCGCAGCGGTCGGGCTGAACGGGGGGTTCGTG
CACACAGCCCAGCTTGTAGCGAACGACCTACACCGAACTGAGATACCTACAGCGTGAGCTATGAGAAAGC
GCCACGCTTCCCGAAGGGAGAAAGGCGGACAGGTATCCGGTAAGCGGCAGGGTCGGAACAGGAGAGCGCA
CGAGGGAGCTTCCAGGGGGAAACGCCTGGTATCTTTATAGTCCTGTCGGGTTTCGCCACCTCTGACTTGA
GCGTCGATTTTTGTGATGCTCGTCAGGGGGGCGGAGCCTATGGAAAAACGCCAGCAACGCGGCCTTTTTA
CGGTTCCTGGCCTTTTGCTGGCCTTTTGCTCACATGTTCTTTCCTGCGTTATCCCCTGATTCTGTGGATA
ACCGTATTACCGCCTTTGAGTGAGCTGTCGCGAATGCATCTAGATATAATTACATCTTCATCATTCGGTA
TTTTAAATGACATATATCCTCCTTCCGAATAGTTTTAATGGTGATGTTCGATTGGACAGTGTTTTCCATT
ATTAAAATTTTAAGTATCACATCATGTTTAATGAAGGATTGATGTTTATTAGAATATTCATAATAGCTTT
GTCTTTGCCTCTATGTAAATGAAATTGCATAAAAAGCAAATTGCATTATTGGCAATGTACTTATTCTGGA
TTTTTCGGCACGATAAATTATTGGTGTAAGTTTTATATCATGAGTAAAAATTCGGAATGATATTCCTGTC
ATTTTGTGGCGGTAGCGTTACTCAAGATATTATCCTACATCATATGTTGATTATTGTAATCAATCGAGCT
ATTTTTTGTCTAAAAAGGGGCTTTTATGTCTACAAGTACATCTCAAATTGCGGTTGAATATCCTATTCCT
GTCTATCGCTTTATTGTTTCTGTCGGAGATGAGAAAATTCCATTTAATAGTGTTTCAGGATTAGATATTA
GTTATGACACCATTGAATACCGAGATGGTGTTGGTAATTGGTTCAAAATGCCGGGTCAGAGTCAGAGCAC
TAATATCACCTTGCGTAAAGGCGTTTTCCCGGGGAAAACAGAACTGTTTGATTGGATTAACTCTATTCAG
CTTAATCAGGTAGAGAAAAAGGATATTACCATCAGTTTAACTAATGATGCAGGTACCGAATTATTAATGA
CCTGGAATGTTTCTAATGCTTTTCCCACTTCATTGACTTCACCTTCATTTGATGCCACCAGTAATGATAT
TGCAGTACAGGAAATTACGCTGATGGCAGATCGGGTGATTATGCAGGCTGTTTGAAGCATTGATATTTAA
TCATCTCATATAAGGGAACTTTTATGACAACCGTTACCAGTTATCCTGGCGTTTATATTGAAGAATTAAA
TAGCCTGGCCTTGTCAGTTTCAAATAGCGCCACAGCGGTTCCTGTTTTTGCTGTGGACGAACAAAACCAA
TATATTAGTGAAGATAATGCAATCCGTATTAATTCGTGGATGGATTATCTTAATCTGATTGGCAATTTTA
ATAATGAAGACAAATTAGATGTTTCTGTGCGTGCTTATTTTGCCAATGGAGGTGGATATTGTTATCTCGT
CAAAACAACGAGTTTAGAAAAAATTATTCCAACCTTGGATGATGTAACCTTATTGGTTGCTGCGGGCGAA
GATATTAAAACGACAGTAGATGTTTTATGTCAGCCAGGAAAAGGGTTATTCGCAGTCTTTGATGGCCCTG
AAACAGAGTTGACTATCAACGGTGCGGAAGAGGCAAAACAAGCCTATACCGCCACACCATTCGCTGCGGT
TTATTATCCTTGGTTGAAAGCGGATTGGGCTAACATAGATATTCCACCCAGTGCAGTGATGGCGGGAGTT
TATGCATCGGTGGATTTATCCCGTGGTGTATGGAAAGCGCCTGCCAATGTTGCGTTGAAAGGGGGCCTGG
AACCTAAATTTTTAGTCACGGATGAATTGCAGGGTGAATATAACACTGGCCGCGCTATCAATATGATTCG
TAATTTCAGTAACACAGGTACTACGGTTTGGGGTGCAAGAACCCTGGAAGATAAAGACAATTGGCGTTAT
GTTCCAGTGCGACGCTTGTTTAATTCTGTGGAGCGGGATATCAAGCGTGCCATGAGCTTTGCTATGTTCG
AGCCTAATAATCAGCCTACTTGGGAGCGGGTACGGGCGGCGATTAGCAACTACCTTTATAGCCTGTGGCA
ACAGGGGGGATTAGCTGGCAGCAAAGAAGAAGACGCTTATTTTGTGCAAATTGGTAAAGGTATAACGATG
ACACAGGAGCAGATTGATGCAGGGCAAATGATTGTTAAAGTCGGTTTGGCTGCTGTACGGCCTGCGGAAT
TTATCATTCTCCAGTTTACGCAAGATGTAGAACAGCGTTAATCATATGATTATGAGGAGTTATCATGTCT
GCTATTCTGAAAGCGCCTGGCGTTTATATTGAAGAAGACGCTTCCCTAGCGTTGTCTGTCAGTAACAGCG
CGACTGCCGTGCCTGTTTTTATCGGAAAATTTACTCCGACAGTGGTTGATTCAATCCAAGTCTGTACCCG
TATCAGCAACTGGCTTGAATTCACTTCCTCTTTTTCCCTAGCTCCAACAGTTGAGATTGTTGTCCAATCT
AACACTGAATCTGAATCTGAATCTGAAACTTACCACTATATTGAGACAATCAATTTATCTCCAGCTGTGG
AAGCATTGCGACTCTATTTTCAAAATGGCGGAGGAGCTTGCTATATCTACCCATTAAATGATGCTGAAGA
TGAATTGGTTCTGGCGGCCATACCAGAAGTCATTGAACAGAAAGGTGATATTACTCTGTTGGTTTGCCCG
GAACTCGATCTGGATTACAAAACTAAGATCTATGGCGCAGTGAGCTCACTGTTGAATGATAACAAAGTGG
GCTATTTCCTGATTGCGGATAGCAATGATGGAGAATCTGTGTCAGGAGTATGGAATAGTGCTAAGGCCGC
CGCCTATTATCCCCAGTTGGAAACTAACCTAAAATTTTCCACGTTGCCTGGGGATAAGGACATTCGTATC
AGCGGTTATCAGGATGATGATGAAACACATAAACCGAAAAACTTGGATGAGCTCAGGACAATCAACGAGG
CGTTGGCACAGGATATTGATGCAAGATTGCTCGAGGAGAAACAACGTGCTGTCATCATTCCGCCAAGTGC
TGCCATTGCGGGCATTTATTGCCAAACGGATAATCGTCGCGGTGTTTGGAAAGCGCCAGCCAACGTTGCG
CTCACAGGGATCGGGAGTTTGCTTGATAAGGTAGACGATGAACGGCAGGGAGAGATGAATGACAAGGGAA
TCAATGTCATCCGTTCATTTACCGACCGTGGTTTTATGGTCTGGGGAGCCCGTACTTGTGTGGACGCTGC
CAACATCAGCTGGCGTTATATTCCTGTTCGTCGCCTGTTCAATTCCGTTGAACGAGATATCCGCCAGGCG
CTGCGCGCTGTGTTGTTTGAAACTAATAGTCAGCCTACCTGGGTACGTGCTAAGGCTGCCGTTGATCAAT
ATCTTTATACCCTTTGGCAGAAAAATGCATTGATGGGTGCTCGCCCGGAAGAAGCTTATTTTGTGCAAAT
TGGTCAGGATATCACCATGTCCGAGGCTGATATTAAACAGGGTAAGATGATCATGACTGTTGGTTTGGCA
GCAGTGCGGCCAGCTGAGTTCATCATTCTGCAATTTACGCAGGATGTTGTTCAGTAATCTCCATGACTAA
ACGCCAGGCACTGTATTGACAGTGCCTACTCTAACCATCTTGGAGGAGGTGATGATGATGGAGAGACTCC
AACCGGGTGTGACTTTAACAGAAAGTATAATCACGATGGGTCAGCAAGAGATACCCAGTGCTGTGCCGGT
GTTTATTGGTTACACCGTTCGTTATCCGGAACAATCGGAAGCATCAGTCCGTATCGACAGTTTGGCCGAG
TATACCAGCCTGTTTGGTGACGACCATGTGATGATGTTTGCTGTCAGGCACTATTTTGATAATGGCGGGC
AACAGGCATTTGTTTTACCCCTGAAGGACAATATGCCATCAGTGGAGATGACCACAGCTGAAGCGGAAAA
TCTGATAGCCGCATTGCGCTCTGCTACGGTTAGCGAAGCCATTGGTGGGCATAGTCAGATTACACTGATT
TTGGTACCGGATATGGCTCGGCTTAATGACAGTGATATTGATGACTCCTCAACCCAGGTAAGCCTGTGGT
CCCAAGGCTGGGAGGCGCTGCTGCAATTGAGTCAGGTTAGGCCCAACCTCTTTGTGCTGTTAGATGCGCC
GGATAATGTTGAACAGGCGCAGAAGTGTATGACAACGCTATCGTCAGATTATCGTCAATGGGGGGCAGCA
TATTGGCCTCGTCTGGAAACTACCTATCAGAAAGAAATATCTGGCAAGGACAATGAATCTCAGGGAATTT
TCCAGGGGACTGTTCTGTCACCCACAGCCGCGGTCGCAGCGGTAATTCAACGCACGGATAACGACGCGGG
TGTTTGGAAAGCACCGGCCAATATTGCCTTATCCCAGGTTATTCGACCTGTTAAATCTTATCTTCAGGGA
AGTGTACTGTTTAACAGCAGCGGCACTTCGCTCAATGTGATCCGCAGTTTCCCAGGTAAGGGCATACGGG
TATGGGGATGCCGCACTCTGGAAAACACGGATAATACGCAGTGGCGCTATCTGCAAACACGTCGGCTGGT
TTCCTATGTAACAGCGCATTTGACCCAATTGGCTCGCATGTATGTCTTCGAGCCAAATAATGAACTTACC
TGGATGAAGTTAAAAGGACAAAGTTACAACTGGTTACGGCAATTATGGTTGCAGGGTGGCTTGTATGGTT
CACAGGAGGATGAGGCATTTAACATTCTGTTAGGCGTAAACGAGACGATGACTGAGGATGATGTTCGTGC
AGGAAAAATGATCATGAAAGTTGAGTTGGCTGTGTTGTTTCCTGCCGAATTTATTGAGATCAGTTTGGTG
TTTAATACCCAAACAGAGGCGCTGTCTTAAGAAGGAAAAAGTACGATGAACGATTATTACACACCCGTGG
TATCCCATCGTTTTATGGCGAGTTTTATTTTTAACCGCATTCCCGATCCGCTGGATATTCGTTTTCAGCG
TATCTCTGGCCTTAGTCGGGAACTACAGGTGACTCAGTACAGTGAGGGAGGAGAAAATGCCCGTAATAAC
TATTTAGCTGAGAAAATCCAACACGGTACGTTGACTTTGGAACGGGGCGTGATGACAGTCTCGCCATTGA
CCTGGATGTTTGATCGGGTATTGAGTGGTGAAAAAATCGCTTATGCCGATGTGGTGGTGATGCTACTGAA
TGAAAATTCACTGCCATTGTCCAGTTGGACGTTGAGCAATGCGCTGCCGGTACGCTGGCAAACCAGCGAC
TTTGACGCTAACAGCAATGCCATATTGGTGAATACCCTTGAATTGCGTTACCAGGATATGCGCTGGCTTG
GAGTCAAAATATGACAGTAGAAATCAGAGAGTTACTTATCCAGGCAAAGGTAGTGCCATCAACACGACCG
ACTGAATCAGAACGGCAAAACCATTCTTTGATACAGGAAAGTCTGGATGAGGCGACTTGGGTGGAAACGA
TAAAACGCGAAGTGTTGGCCGCATTACGCGATGAGGAAGGGTGGCGTCCATGAGTCTGATTGAACGTGGT
TTAGCTAAGCTGACAATTAATGCTTATAAGGATAGGGAAGGGAAGATACGGGCAGGAACGTTGCAGGCCA
TGTATAACCCTGACTCCTTGCAACTGGATTACCAAACGGATTATCAGCAATCCCAAGCGATTAATAGCGA
AAAGCAAAGTAGCATTTATGTACAGGCCAAGCCCGCAGGGTTATCACTTGAATTAATTTTTGATGCCACA
ATGCCGGGTAACAAAACCCCCATTGAAGAGCAGCTCATGCAGCTCAAGCAACTGTGCAGTGTGGATGCAA
CCAGTAACGAGACGCGATTCCTGCAAGTTAAATGGGGCAAAATGCGTTGGGAAAGTCGGGGTTACTTTGC
TGGCAGGGCCAAGAGTTTGTCTGTGAATTACACTTTGTTTGATCGTGATGCGACTCCCTTGAGGGTACGG
GTAATATTGGCATTAGTGGCTGATGAAAGTCTGGTGTTGCAGGAGACTGAACAAAATCTGCAATCTCCGG
CAAAAATCGCATTACGCATACAGGATGGGGTATCTCTGGCTCTGATGGCAGCCAGTACGGCATCAACATT
GTCAGGCGGTGTGGATTATCTGACGCTGGCCTGGCAAAACGGTCTGGATAATCTCAATGGGTTCGTTCCG
GGTGAAATATTGCAGGCCACCAGGGGAGACGAATCATGAGCCACCAACTGAAAATTATTGCAGATGGTAA
GGCACTGTCACTTTTGGCCGCGGTAGATGTGGACACCTGTTATCGGGTTAACAGTATACCTTCTGCGACA
TTGAAACTGAGCGTACCGGATAGGCCACTCTCTTCTTTCAGTCAGACGGATGTTCAGACAGAACTGGCCC
ACTGTCAGGTAGGGAAAACCCTGCGTCTGGAATTGATTGATGGTAGCAAAAAATGGGTGCTGTTTAATGG
TCTTATTACCCGTAAGGCTCTGAGAATTAAGAATAAGCAATTATTGCTCACTCTGGTTGTCAAGCATCGG
TTGCAACTGATGGTGGATACCCAGCATTCACAGCTGTTTAAAGACAAAAGCGAAAAAGCGATCTTAAGCA
CGCTATTGAATCAGACCGGAATCAATGCTCGCTTCGGAAAGATAGCGGCGTTAGATCAAAAGCATGAACA
GATGGTGCAATTTCGTTGTTCAGACTGGCATTTTCTGTTGTGCCGACTGTCGGCAACCGGTGCATGGTTG
TTACCTGCCATAGAAGACGTTCAGTTTGTTCAACCTGATGCTCTGAAATCAAACTCAGCCTATACCTTGA
AGAGCAGGGGGGATGAGAACAAAGACATCGTTGTCAAGGATGCTTACTGGCAGTTTGACAATCAAATCAA
CCCCGCTTTGCTGGAAGTCAGTGGCTGGGATATCAGTAAGCAGCAGGTACAATCAGGCGGTCGCTACGGA
AAAATCGCGTTGGGTAAGGCGGCACTCTCTCCTGATGGATTGGCATCCCTTAATAAAACGGGTTGGGACA
TTTGTTATAGCAGTCCGTTAACAACCCAGGAAAGCGGTTATCTGGCACAGGGATTATTGCTTAACCAGCG
CATTTCTGGGGTGACAGGAGAATTTTTGCTCAAAGGAGATGGGCGTTACCAGTTGGGAGACAACATTCAG
CTGACTGGATTTGGTTCACAGTTAGATGGTACGGCAAGCATTACTGAGGTTCGCCACCGTCTTAATCGGC
GAATTGATTGGGAAACCACGGTGAGCATTGGTTTACAACATGAATATTTGCCGATATTACCTGATGCTCC
CGAACTACATATTGCGACAGTAGCGAAATATCAGCAGGACAGTGCGGTGTTAAACCGTATCCCCATTATT
CTGCCGGTACTGAATCGTCCCAATGAATTTTTGTGGGCCAGATTGGGGAAACCTTATGCTAGCCATGAAA
GCGGTTTCTGTTTTTACCCAGAGCCAGGTGACGAAGTTATTATTGGTTTTTTTGAAAATGATCCGCGTTA
TCCAGTTATTTTAGGTGCTATGCATAATCCGAAAAATAAGGCCCCTTTTGAACCAACCCAAGATAATAGG
GAAAAAGTATTGATCGTTAAAAAAGGTGAAGCGCAACAACAATTAGTCATTGATGGCAAAGAGAAAATGA
TCCGAATTAATGCGGGTGAAAATCAAATAATGCTTCAGCAAGATAAAGACATTTCTCTGTCAACGAAAAA
AGAATTAACACTGAAAGCGCAGACAATGAATGCCACGATGGATAAATCATTGGCAATGTCCGGGAAAAAC
AGTGTTGAAATCAAAGGCGCAAAAATTAATCTTACCCAATGAAAGGTGACGATGAATGGAAAATCAAATA
CTGACACAACTCTATGGTCGTGGTTGGGCTTTTCCTCCGGTCTTTTCCCTTGAAAAGGGGGTAGAGATGG
CTGAAGGGGCGGAAGATGTGAGACAAAGTTTGCAGATTCTGTTTAGTACTGAGCCGGGGGAACGTCTTAT
GCGTGAAAATTATGGCTGCGGATTAAATGATTTTATGTTTGAAAATATCCGCAATGAACTTATTGCTGAA
ATTGAATCCCATATCCATGACAACGTATTACGATATGAACCCCGGGCTGATATGACTGATATTCAGGTTC
GTCAATCCCCTGGCATGGGGAATACTTTGCAAGTGCAGGTCATGTATCGCCTGAGAGGGAGTGATATCAA
TCAACAAATCCAGGGAGTACTTGCACTGAGTGAAGGCCGGGTGACGGAGGTAGTATGAGTGAAGCGATTG
TGGTGGATGGTGACGTGTTACAGTTTGATCCCAACTTTGGCAATCGGCAGGTGACGGTTCCCAGCCCAGG
AAAAATTAGCGGCACAGGACATGCGCAGGTAAGTGGAAAAAAAGTGTGTATTCTGGGGGATGAGAAACAG
GTCAGGGTTTCTGCAACCTATATTACAACAACACATACTACGCCGGGAACAGGAACCATTACTATCAGTG
CTCTGGATGCTGGCCAGCAGGCCCTTCAGTGTACCAGTGGGGCGGCTTTAATTATCAAGGGGCAGCAATT
TACGGCGATGTTTACGCCTGAATTGCCAGCCATGAATAATACAGTGACTCCGCCACAACCGGATGTTACG
ACACCTTCATCAGGAAAAGGACGTTTTATCACTCAACAAAATTTTGCTACCGTAAATTAGAGTATTGACT
GAATTAAATAGAATTAACGAAGGTGTAAATAATTATTTATTTGCTGACGAATCGCTGTGACAAATAAACA
CAGGTGATGTTATGGAATTAAATGAGTTAACTAACAAATTGTCAAATTTGGTGCCAATGACCGATTTTAA
ATTAGATAATCGAGCCAGTTTGCAATTGCTTAAATATATTGAAGCGTATACGAAGATAATACCCTTTAAT
TCTGGCGATAAATATTGGAATGACTTTTTCTTTATGTCAGGAAATACGCCAGAGAAACTTGCAAAATTAT
ATCAGAAAGAAATAGAACCCAATGGGGAGTTATTACCTCAGCAGGCTTTTTTGTTGGCGGTTTTGCGTTT
ATTGGAAACACCAATATCCTTATTAAATGTATTACCTGCTGCTCATCGTGAGCTCTATTATCGGGAGCTT
TTAGGCTTGTCTTCCCATGCGGCACAGCCTGATCAGGTTGCTTTATCTATGGAACTGAATTCGACAGTGA
TGGAACAGCTGCTCCCTGAAGGAACCCTGTTTGAGGCTGGTCAGGATGAACAAGGCAATGCATTGCAATA
TGCCCTGGATGCCAGTTTGCTGGCTAATCGTGGATATATCAGTGACTTGCGCTGGTTACGGAATGACGGG
GAAAAGCAATGGGTTACTTCTGCTCCATGGGATTTACAGGCACAGGTGTCACTGCCGTCTGATGGGATAC
GATTATTTGGTAAGACAAATAGTGATCAGCAGGTATTTGGTGGGGTGTTGATAACGTCATCACTTCTGGC
GATGGAAGCGGGGATAAGGAAGATCATTGTTACTTTTGAGCAGGAGATGAACACCCAAGAACTGGTGGCA
CAGGTCAGCAGTGGAAATCAATGGCTAACATTGACGTCTGAGGTAAATAAGAAAGAGGTCACACTGACAC
TGTCAGACAAAGAACCGGCAATCAGTGCGCCAGAGGATCTGGATAATCTCTTTTTCACGCAACCGGTACT
CAGGCTACAGGGAAAGGATAGTCAGGCACTGCCGGAGGTGACGGGTATCAGCGTTTCGGAAAAGGATGAT
ACTAAGGATACCTCTTTTGAGATGTATCACTTAACACCATTTGGTTATAGCAGTGATATAGAGCCATTGG
AGGAAAATCCAGCGTTATATTTAGGCTTTACTGATGTAAAGCCAGGGCAAACACTGGCGCTGTATTGGAA
ATTAAAATCCCCGCAGCAACCAACCGTTTCCTGGTATTACCTGGATCAACATAATCAATGGGCTGAATTG
GATTCATGGGTCAGTGATGGAACCCAGAATCTGTATCAGGATGGTACTTGGCACGTTGAGTTGCCTGTGG
ATGCATCCAATCAGGCAGAGCAGATGCCAGTTGGACGCTATTGGTTGCGGGCAGTGGTGGAGGTACCCGC
TCATGAGGGGGCGTTGGGGAAGGCTCCTTGGCTATATGGTCTAATCTATAACGCCATGACGGCAACCTTG
GTTAATGTAGATAGCATCAGTGACAGCCATTTCTTAACCCCTTTGCCTGCCAGCAGCATACAGCGGCCCG
TTGAACCCATCATTGTGTTGGCATCGGTCAACCAGCCTTGGGCATCATGGGGTGGACGTATACCTGAATC
CTACAGTGCCTTTTTTGAACGGATAGCTCAAAACCTGTCTCATCGAAACCGGTCCTTAACCTGGGGAAAT
ATGGTGACATTACTCAAAGAGCGTTATGTCAGCATCTTTGATGTTAAGTATCCAGGTAATGATGAACTCA
CCAGAGTGCCAGCATTGGAGCAGCAGCAACTAACAGTGATTCCAGCAAACCGGTACAACGATAGCGATGA
TTCTCTGCGTCCGGTACTGAATCCTGCTCGTCTGCAAGAGATGGCTGATTGGTTGCAGCAGAAAGACTCT
CCCTGGGCCTCTATTGAGGTCAGGAATCCAGAATACTTGGATGTGAAAATCCATTACGAGGTGATTTTTA
AACCTGATGTGAACGAAGATTTTGGCTATCGCCAGCTACAGCAGCAACTGTGTGAGGTGTATATGCCTTG
GAGCATAGATGAGCAGCGGCCCGTTGTATTGAATAACAGCATTAATTATTTCCAGTTGTTAGCCACTATT
CAACAGCAACCGCTGGTTGAGCGAGTCACTCGTCTGACACTACATCGGGCTGATTCTTCTGATGAGAGTG
ATGGTACAGCATCTGTGGAAGCCAAAGATAATGAAGTGCTTATTTTAGTCTGGGAAGAGGACGATAATCT
GCAATACCGAGGAAATGACTATGAGTAATCAGGATGCACTGTTTCATAGCGTTAAAGACGATATTCACTT
TGATACCTTGCTGGAACAAGCTCATCAGGTGATTGAAAAACAGGCTGAAAAACTGTGGAGTGATACGGCA
GAGCATGATCCGGGTATCACATTTTTGCAGGGAATCAGTTACGGTGTGTCAGATTTGGCTTACCGACATA
CATTACCCCTGAAAGATTTACTGACTCCGGCGCCGGATGAGCAGCAGCAAGAGGGAATTTTTCCTGCCGA
ATTTGGCCCGCATAATACACTGACTTGTGGGCCGGTGACAGCGGATGATTATCGCAAGGCATTGTTAGAT
CTACACAGCAGCGACAGCCTGGATGGTACTCAGCAGGATGAGGGGGATTTTCTGTTCCGGAGTGTGCAAC
TGGTGCGTGAACCGGAAAAACAGCGTTATACCTATTGGTATGATGCAACCAAGAGGGAATATAGCTTTGT
CAACAGTGAAGGGGCTAAAGAGTTTACCTTGCGGGGGAATTACTGGTTGTATCTGGAACCAACCCGTTGG
ACTCAGGGTAATATTGCCGCTGCTACCAGACAACTGACAGAATTTTTGACTAAAAATCGCAATATTGGTG
AATCTGTCAGCAACATTATCTGGCTACAACCGGTTGATCTGCCACTGTTGCTGGATGTTGAACTGGATGA
TGATGTAGGTGCACAGGATGTCCCCGGTATTTTTGCGGCGGTGTATAGCACCGCAGAGCAGTATCTGATG
CCTGGAGCACAGCGTTACCGTACGGAAGTACTGCAAAATGCTGGGATGAGCAATGATCAAATCTTCGAAG
GTCCATTATTGGAACATGGCTGGATACCAGAGCTGCCGGCAGCCCGTGATTATACTCAAAGGCTCACTCT
CAATCTTAGCCGGTTGGTAAATAGTCTGCTTGAGATTGAGGGCATTAAACATGTGAATCGTCTTCGTCTG
GATGATAGCTTCGATAAAACTGCTATTGAACCCGTTAAGGGGGATACCTGGTCGTGGTCGATCAAAGAGG
GCTATTATCCACGTCTTTGGGGAGAAGACCCACTTAACCAATTGGCGCAACAAAATGGCCCGCTTAGGGT
GATAGCCAAAGGAGGGATTAGCGTCAGTGTGAGTAAAGAGCAAATCCAGGCCAGTTTACCCAGTCAATCA
CTGATTCAAAATGAGCCGGTAATATTGGCTTACGGCCAGCACCGTGACGTTGGCAGCTATTATCCCGTCA
GTGATACTTTGCCGCCTTGCTATGGACTACAACATTCTTTGTCTGAAAGTGAACACTTATTGCCACTTCA
TCAATTTATGTTGCCATTTGAACAATTATTGGCCTGTGGTTGTCAACAGATAGCCATGCTCCCGCGGTTA
CTGGCTTTTCAGCGCGAAGGTTATGAGGTTTGGGGTGATCAGTGGCCCTTTAAGTCAGGCTCAGTGAATG
ATGACGCCCATCAAGATTATGCCCCTGCATTAAAGGATTTGTTAGGACAGATTGCGCTGGATAGTGATCA
TGAATTGGATATTATTAATTACTTGCTGGGTTACTTTGGCACACAGCGGGCACCGCGTACCTTTACGACA
CAACTCGATGATTTTCGTGCGGTCCAACAGGGTTATCTGGCCCAGCAACCGACATTGACTTACCACCGCT
CCAATATTCGTATCGATCAGGTATCGTCGCTACAAAAACGTATTGCTGCTCGCATGGGGCTGGGCGGTGA
GTTGTTTAAACCTCAACCGGATCTGAGCCAACTGCCTTTTTATTTGATTGAACATCGAGCGTTGCTGCCA
GTCAAACCCAATAGTCAGTTTGATAAGGAACAGAAACCAGCCTCGGTGACAGAGGAGGGGGGCAGCCAAA
CAGGTCAACATTATGTGGTCATTGAACAGAAGGGCATTGATGGCAAGCTGACACAGGGGCAAGTGATCAA
TTTAATTCTGTATGAAGGAGAGCAGGGAGAAACCCAATTTACGATACGCGGTCAGATGGTATTCAAAACC
GAGGGGGATAAGTTTTGGTTGGATGTGAATAATAGTGCGCAACTGGAATATAATCTGGCGCGGGTAATGA
CAGCAGCCAAGGCGAGTAAACTCTTTTGGCAAAACAGCCCGGTATGGATGGAGGATATGGGCTATCGTCT
GGCCTATGCTAGTGACCAATCCTCATTGCCTGTGAATCAACGGCGCTTGACCCGCACAGTGCAAACTCCA
TTCCCGCCGATGGTTGTTGTAGGTAGCGAAATCACCCTGTTAAAGCAGGTGGGGATAGTCAATTTAAAAA
AAGCGGAGTCAGAAAAACTTTATGCAAAAGTTGTTAGCTTTGATCGCATTGAAGGGACCTTGATTATTGA
GCGTTTGGGTAATTCCACTCTGGCTTTTCCTACCTCGGAAGAGGCGTGGCGGTATAGTTGGTATTTTTCG
GGGGAGAAATATGAAAGGACTGACCGCTTTTCATTTGTGATTAGCGTAGTAGTGAACAGTGACTTAATTA
AATTGCCCGGTGTTGATCCCTATAAATTGGAAGAATGGGTGAAAGAAACGATTCTTACCGAATTTCCAGC
TCATATTTCTATGATTATCCATTGGATGGATCGGGAAGCCTTTTTAAATTTCGCCAATACCTATCAGCGT
TGGCAAAATAATGGTACGCCACTGGGGGATGCGGCTTATTCCATTCTAGAAAGTTTGACACTTGGTAAAT
TGCCATCTGCCTTAAAAGGTGTTGGCACAATGCGTATTGCCACATCTAGTCAAAGAGAAGAAGTGGTGGG
TAGTAATGGTGATCAATGGAATACAGATGGAATAACCCAGAATGAATTATTCTATGTTCCTAAAGAGAGC
TAGGAAAAATAAATATCTGCCACTAATGATGTTGAATTAAATATGTTTTCTGGAGTTAATCATGAACGAA
ACTCGTTATAATGCAACTGTACAAGAACAACAAACATTATCTAATCCAAAAGCTGTTGGACCTGACATCG
ATAAATTAAAGGATAAATTTAAAGAGGGCAGTATTCCCCTGCAAACCGATTTCAATGAGTTAATTGATAT
TGCCGATATTGGACGTAAAGCCTGTGGTCAAGCGCCACAACAAAATGGCCCAGGAGAAGGATTGAAATTG
GCTGATGACGGTACGCTTAATTTAAAAATAGGCACTTTTTCCAATAAAGACTTTTCTCCATTAATATTAA
AAGATGATGTTTTATCTGTAGATCTTGGTAGTGGTCTGACTAATGAAACCAATGGAATCTGTGTCGGTCA
GGGCGATGGTATTACAGTTAACACTAGCAATGTAGCTGTAAAACAAGGTAACGGAATTAGCGTTACTAGT
AGTGGTGGTGTTGCCGTTAAAGTTAGTGCTAATAAGGGACTTAGCGTTGATAGTAGTGGTGTTGCAGTTA
AAGTTAATACTGATAAGGGAATTAGCGTTGATGGTAATGGTGTTGCAGTTAAAGTTAATACTAGTAAAGG
AATTAGCGTTGATAATACAGGTGTTGCAGTTATAGCTAATGCTAGTAAGGGAATTAGCGTTGATGGTAGT
GGTGTTGCAGTTATAGCTAATACTAGTAAAGGAATTAGCGTTGATGGTAGTGGTGTTGCAGTTATAGCTA
ATACTAGTAAAGGAATTAGCGTTGATAATACAGGTGTTGCAGTTATAGCTAATGCTAGTAAGGGAATTAG
CGTTGATGGTAGTGGTGTTGCAGTTATAGCTAATACTAGTAAAGGAATTAGCGTTGATGGTAGTGGTGTT
GCAGTTATAGCTAATACTAGTAAAGGAATTAGCGTTGATAGTAGTGGTGTTGCAGTTAAAGTTAAAGCTA
ATGGCGGAATTAAAGTAGATGCTAATGGTGTTGCAATTGATCCTAATAATGTACTCCCCAAGGGAGTGAT
TGTAATGTTCTCTGGCAGTACTGCACCAACTGGTTGGGCGTTATGTGATGGCAATAATGGTACACCAAAT
TTAATCGATCGATTTATTTTAGGTGGGAAAGGGACTGATATTAATGGAGTGAGTACTAATACAGCTTCAG
GTACTAAAAATAGTAAGTTATTCGATTTCAGTTCTGATGAAGCTACATTAACTATTGATGGTAAAACACT
GGGGAGAGGTGGCTCTGGTGGTGACTACAAAGACGACGATGACAAGGGCGGTTCTGGCGGCCACGATCAT
GATATTAAGATAACGGGCACAGGAAAACATTCTCACAAAAACAAAGTAACAGTCCCTTATTATATTCTGG
CTTTCATCATAAAGCTTTAATATATATGAAAAATTGAAAATATAAATTATCCATTAATAATAAAGAGGAT
ATTAGCATGACTTCGGAGCCAAATCTGTTAAACCGGATTACAATTACTATTGAAGCTAATAATCAACAAG
TAGCTAGAAAAGTATTGCATGGCTCCTTGCTTAATCAAGCTAATATAAATAAATTATTTAATTCATACTT
TAATGAATATGAAATTAATAGGGGTGTTTATTTAGAAACATTAATCCTGAATCTTGGTACGATAAATTTC
CATGATTTTAATTCATTGTTTCCTACTCTCCTAAAAGCTGCATTGAATAAAGAATTCAGTCAATATCAGA
TAAACAACCATAGGGAAGAAATGCTATTTAATGAGACAATATCAAATCAAGCTACTGATAAGTCTTACAT
ATTTGGCGATAACAAATTAATTGATGCAGAGAATTTCATTCACTTTTTATATCAAAAGCATTCCACATTA
AATCTAGTAGAAGCAATGGGAAATAATGGTATTGAAAAATTAACAAATCAGTTAACACAAATAGAAAATA
AATTTGCGTTATTATTGGCAAAAAGTTGTTTGTCTGAGGAAGGCTTAAAACGACTCTTGGCTATCAAACA
ACCCGATTTATTAATCGCTATCAATCGCAGATTATCTGAAAGAATAAATAGACCACAATATCAGGAGAAG
CTTGTTTCCTGCGGACAACTGATATTTAGTGCTCTGGGATATATACAACAGTACAATATACAGGAAATTC
CTAAACCGGATGAAAAAGTTATTGCACGCATAACAACTGAACTTAATAATAATGGTTTGCTTAATACAAT
ACCTATTATTACACTATTTCGTCAGAGTGGGATTAACGATTCATCACTAAATGATTGGCTAAAGAAAATC
TGGCAGGTGAGATCAATTTCACAGTTATGCAGAAAGTATCTTTCTGCTAAGGAATACCAATATCTGTCAG
AACATTTTGTTTCAAAGAGCGTCGATAAAAATAGATATGATGAAGAGCCCGTAAATCAGAGCATATTATC
AAGGTTGAATAATAATTCCATTAAAGAAGGAAATAATCACAGTCAACTCTGTACTCTCAGTAGACTATAT
TCTGAACCCGTTGTATTACCTGAACAAACCATTCTACGTCAGGTTAGTAATACAGTAGATCAGAGCATAT
TATCAAGGTTGAATAATGCCTCCATTAAAGAAGGAAATAACCAAAGTCAACTTCGCACTCTCAGTAGACT
ATATTCTGAGCCCGTTGCATTACCTGAACAAACCATTCCACGTCAGGTTAGTAATACAGGTATATTAATT
CTATGGCCAATGCTACCTACACTATTTAACCAGCTTGGTCTACTTGAGAAAAAGAAATTTATCCATCGTC
AGGCCCAGTTTAATGCCGTTGATTTTCTTGATTACCTGATTTGGGGAACCGAAGATGTGAAAGTGGAACG
AAAGGTTTTGAATAATGTTCTATGTGGGTTAATGGCTGATGAAATTACTGAACCAATGCCTATTGAACCA
GAAAAACAATGGATAATAATTCAATGGCTGGACGCTATTATCTCCCAACTTTCTGGCTGGAAAAAGTTAA
GTCGTAATGACGTCCGTCAATTATTTCTACAACGACCAGGAGAATTACTGATCAATGAACAGGAAATTAA
AATCACAATACAGCAACAACCATTTGATGCTCTGTTAACTGATTGGCCGTGGCCAATGAATATGGCTTGT
TTTAGCTGGTTGAGTCAACCATTAACCATTACGTGGTTATAACCATTGACCACAATGACTTAGTCTGAGT
AAAAAATATGAATATATCGCCTGTTTTTTATGATTCATTGAATCAGGATAACGACCGTGATCTATCGTTT
TTATTTAGCGAACTGGAACGAATAGATCTCGCTCTTCAACACCATTTTTATTGTGTAGAAAGTCAGCGAA
GTGAGCTCCTGGATGAGTTTCTGCTCACTGAGGCGGAAGTGGTGACCAGGCTGGATAAGCCACTTGGTAA
ACCTCATTGGATAAATGATGATTATCTGGCGATATCGCAAAAGGGCAATGTAAGCCTAATGGCAGCGTCC
AGATTAATGGATCTGATCGAACGCTTTGAACTGACTGATTTTGAGCGCGATGTTTTACTATTAGGCTTAT
TGCCCCATTTTGATAGCCGCTATTATCGACTGTTTTCGCTGATTCAAGGGGGACAACAGGGTCGATTACC
TTCTTTTGCGCTGGCATTGGAACTGTTTTGCCACTCGGCGCTGGAGAAACAGGTACAGCAAGCGAGTTTT
CTGCACCGGGCACCTTTGATGGGTTGCCAGCTATTATCCATCGATACTAGTCAAAAAACGCTGGCCTGGC
TCCAGACTCCCTTTATTACTGACAGCGGGGTATATCACTTTTTACTGGGGCATCACTACATTATGCCGGC
TTTAGAACATTGTGCTGAGTGGTTAACACCGACAGGGATTGGCTGTTATCCTGAAGGATTAAAACAAGTA
CTGGGTAACGTATTGTTATCTGACAACGATAATATTAGACCGATTGTCTTATTACGGGGAATGGCCGGCA
GTGCCAGAGCTTATACCATTACTAATATGATGGCTTCAGAAGGGAAGCAAACACTGCTGGTAGATATATC
CAAACTTGCTGATAGCGATGAAAAAAACATTATTCTTCAGATAAAGCATATTTTGCGGGAAACCCGCATG
CATGGAGCATGTTTATTATTACGGAATTTTTGCTTGTTAGTGGAACAGAATAAACAACTATTGGACTCCC
TGTCAGAGTTATTGAATCAACCTGAATTAAGAATTGTTTGCCTGATTGAGCCTTATTCCCCATTGGTATG
GCTGAAAAAGATACCGGTATTACTGATTGAGATGCCACTTTTAACGCCTGCGGAAAAAGCCAGATTGTTA
ATTGCCAGCTTACCGGATAATTGTTCCGAGGATATTGATACGATAACTTTAAGCCAGCGTTACACTTTTA
ACCCAGAAACCCTGCCATTGATTTTGCAAGAGGCCCAGCTTTATCAACAGCAGCGAGATCCGCTGGATAT
CTTGCAGCAATGCGATATACGCCAGGCATTAAATTTGCGTGCTCAACAAAATTTCGGTCAATTGGCACAG
CGGATTATTCCTAAGCGCTCATTAAAGGATTTATTGGTATCCGATGAGATTGCTCAGCAGTTACGGGAAA
TACTCATAGCAATTAAGTATCGGGAACAGGTTCTGGCGGGAGGGTTTAAAGATAAAATTGCCTATGGCAC
TGGTATCAGCGCCCTGTTTTATGGTGATTCAGGCACTGGAAAAACCATGGCAGCAGAAGTGATTGCTGAC
CACATTGGCGTTGACTTAATAAAAGTGGATTTATCTACAGTAGTGAATAAATACATCGGTGAAACAGAAA
AAAACTTATCCCGTATTTTCGATTTGGCGGAACAGGATGCAGGGGTATTATTCTTTGATGAAGCTGACGC
ACTGTTTGGTAAACGCAGTGAAACTAAAGATTCCCAGGACAGACATGCCAATATTGAAGTTTCTTACTTA
TTACAGCGCCTGGAGAATTACCCGGGTCTGGTCATTTTATCCACCAATAATCGTGGTCATTTAGACAGTG
CTTTTAATCGTCGTTTTACTTTCATTACCCGTTTTACTTACCCGGATGAAAAAATCCGTAAAAAAATGTG
GCAGGAAATTTGGCCTAGAAATATAAAAATATCGGAAGATATCGATTTTAACGAATTAGCTCAACGAACA
AGCGTGACTGGCGCGAATATCCGCAATATTGCTTTATTGTCTTCATTCTTTGCTTCAGAGCAGGGGAATG
ATGAAGTCAGTAATGAAAATATTGAAATTGCATTGAAGCGTGAATTAGCTAAAGTCGGACGATTAACATT
TTAAAAGTTATCACAATGAAAGTATTGAAATATTAAATAAATTTATTACCAAAAAGTTATCACGATATAA
TTTAAGAGAGGTTTTTTATGTTAAACACGCAAACTATTATTGATGTCAATAAGGCAATGGATGCCATGCT
GCGCGCATATCTGAATCAAGATATTGCCATTCGTTTTGATCTACCTGAATTGGATACTATGCAATCTGAT
GCGATGGTAAGTATCTTTCTTTATGACATTCATGAAGATTTACAGCTTCGCTCGGCAGAATCAAGAGGGT
TTGATGTTTATGCCGGGAGGTTATTGCCTGGTTGGGTAAATATTAAATGTAACTATCTGATTACCTATTG
GGAAGCTTCTAAGCCAGCGACTGATGCCAGCAGTCCGGATAGCCAACCTGATAACCAGGCAATACAAGTG
ATGTCACAAGTATTAAATGCCTTGATTAATAATCGTCAATTGGCAGGTATTCCTGGTGCTTATACTCAGG
TTGTACCGCCTAAAGAGAGTTTAAATAGCCTGGGGAATTTCTGGCAATCACTGGGTAATCGCCCACGGCT
TTCTCTCAATTATTCAGTGACAGTACCTGTTAGCCTAAACGATGGTCAGGATAGCGCGACTCCGGTTACC
GCGGTTTCTTCTACAGTGGAACAAACGGCATCGCTCAGTCAAGAAGTGGTTAGTCATGCTTTACGCGAAT
TACTCATTACGGAATTAGGAGGAGGAGAGGATAACCGGTTGGTACTGAGTAAAGTTGAATTATCCGCAGT
GAAAGAGACGATGACTCAAGACAGTCCGGCTCAGATGATTATATTGTTGTCTGTTTCAGGCATTACACGA
CAGGAATATTTGAAGGAAATTGATAATATCTTTGATCGTTGGGTAAATAATGCTGAAGTTATTACCACTA
TTGATGATTGTGGGATTAGAATTGAAAGTATAACGAAAGATAATCTTGTAGGAATTTAAATTTTTTTAAT
TAAATAAAGGAATTAATATTGATTTGATAGAGCATGTAATCAATAACTTCTATGAAAATGTTGAAAAACA
ATACACGGAAACACTTAACTTACAATTAAATTGTTAAAGGAGATGATGATAAGAATGGTCAGTCACCAGA
TAAAATGATCTCTGGTCAATTTTAGGAAAGCTGAAAAAACCTGACCAAATGCGTCGTAAATTCTATGCTT
AGAAAGACTCGGTGCCAGTGTAATACCTAAGATATGGTTTTTATTTCCATATCTGTTCGAAAACTTAGAA
ATAACAAGTTCAACAATAACCAGGGACTTTAAATATCGGATCCTTGTCGGGAAGATGCGTGATCTGATCC
TTCAACTCAGCAAAAGTTCGATTTATTCAACAAAGCCGCCGTCCCGTCAAGTCAGCGTAATGCTCTGCCA
GTGTTACAACCAATTAACCAATTCTGATTAGAAAAACTCATCGAGCATCAAATGAAACTGCAATTTATTC
ATATCAGGATTATCAATACCATATTTTTGAAAAAGCCGTTTCTGTAATGAAGGAGAAAACTCACCGAGGC
AGTTCCATAGGATGGCAAGATCCTGGTATCGGTCTGCGATTCCGACTCGTCCAACATCAATACAACCTAT
TAATTTCCCCTCGTCAAAAATAAGGTTATCAAGTGAGAAATCACCATGAGTGACGACTGAATCCGGTGAG
AATGGCAAAAGCTTATGCATTTCTTTCCAGACTTGTTCAACAGGCCAGCCATTACGCTCGTCATCAAAAT
CACTCGCATCAACCAAACCGTTATTCATTCGTGATTGCGCCTGAGCGAGACGAAATACGCGATCGCTGTT
AAAAGGACAATTACAAACAGGAATCGAATGCAACCGGCGCAGGAACACTGCCAGCGCATCAACAATATTT
TCACCTGAATCAGGATATTCTTCTAATACCTGGAATGCTGTTTTCCCGGGGATCGCAGTGGTGAGTAACC
ATGCATCATCAGGAGTACGGATAAAATGCTTGATGGTCGGAAGAGGCATAAATTCCGTCAGCCAGTTTAG
TCTGACCATCTCATCTGTAACATCATTGGCAACGCTACCTTTGCCATGTTTCAGAAACAACTCTGGCGCA
TCGGGCTTCCCATACAATCGATAG
